>Addgene plasmid #184592 | pUCmini-iCAP-AAV9.452sub.LUNG1 | addgene full sequence | sequence record 364433 | Addgene NGS Result
CCAATGATACGCGTCGGTGCGGGCCTCTTCGCTATTACGCCAGCTGGCGAAAGGGGGATGTGCTGCAAGG
CGATTAAGTTGGGTAACGCCAGGGTTTTCCCAGTCACGACGTTGTAAAACGACGGCCAGTGAGCGCGCGT
AATACGACTCACTATAGGGCGAATTGGGTACATCGACGGTATCGGGGGAGCTCGCAGGGTCTCCATTTTG
AAGCGGGAGGTTTGAACGCGCAGCCGCCATGCCGGGGTTTTACGAGATTGTGATTAAGGTCCCCAGCGAC
CTTGACGAGCATCTGCCCGGCATTTCTGACAGCTTTGTGAACTGGGTGGCCGAGAAGGAATGGGAGTTGC
CGCCAGATTCTGACATGGATCTGAATCTGATTGAGCAGGCACCCCTGACCGTGGCCGAGAAGCTGCAGCG
CGACTTTCTGACGGAATGGCGCCGTGTGAGTAAGGCCCCGGAGGCTCTTTTCTTTGTGCAATTTGAGAAG
GGAGAGAGCTACTTCCACATGCACGTGCTCGTGGAAACCACCGGGGTGAAATCCATGGTTTTGGGACGTT
TCCTGAGTCAGATTCGCGAAAAACTGATTCAGAGAATTTACCGCGGGATCGAGCCGACTTTGCCAAACTG
GTTCGCGGTCACAAAGACCAGAAATGGCGCCGGAGGCGGGAACAAGGTGGTGGATGAGTGCTACATCCCC
AATTACTTGCTCCCCAAAACCCAGCCTGAGCTCCAGTGGGCGTGGACTAATATGGAACAGTATTTAAGCG
CCTGTTTGAATCTCACGGAGCGTAAACGGTTGGTGGCGCAGCATCTGACGCACGTGTCGCAGACGCAGGA
GCAGAACAAAGAGAATCAGAATCCCAATTCTGATGCGCCGGTGATCAGATCAAAAACTTCAGCCAGGTAC
ATGGAGCTGGTCGGGTGGCTCGTGGACAAGGGGATTACCTCGGAGAAGCAGTGGATCCAGGAGGACCAGG
CCTCATACATCTCCTTCAATGCGGCCTCCAACTCGCGGTCCCAAATCAAGGCTGCCTTGGACAATGCGGG
AAAGATTATGAGCCTGACTAAAACCGCCCCCGACTACCTGGTGGGCCAGCAGCCCGTGGAGGACATTTCC
AGCAATCGGATTTATAAAATTTTGGAACTAAACGGGTACGATCCCCAATATGCGGCTTCCGTCTTTCTGG
GATGGGCCACGAAAAAGTTCGGCAAGAGGAACACCATCTGGCTGTTTGGGCCTGCAACTACCGGGAAGAC
CAACATCGCGGAGGCCATAGCCCACACTGTGCCCTTCTACGGGTGCGTAAACTGGACCAATGAGAACTTT
CCCTTCAACGACTGTGTGGACAAGATGGTGATCTGGTGGGAGGAGGGGAAGATGACCGCCAAGGTCGTGG
AGTCGGCCAAAGCCATTCTCGGAGGAAGCAAGGTGCGCGTGGACCAGAAATGCAAGTCCTCGGCCCAGAT
AGACCCGACTCCCGTGATCGTCACCTCCAACACCAATATGTGCGCCGTGATTGACGGGAACTCAACGACC
TTCGAACACCAGCAGCCGTTGCAAGACCGGATGTTCAAATTTGAACTCACCCGCCGTCTGGATCATGACT
TTGGGAAGGTCACCAAGCAGGAAGTCAAAGACTTTTTCCGGTGGGCAAAGGATCACGTGGTTGAGGTGGA
GCATGAATTCTACGTCAAAAAGGGTGGAGCCAAGAAAAGACCCGCCCCCAGTGACGCAGATATAAGTGAG
CCCAAACGGGTGCGCGAGTCAGTTGCGCAGCCATCGACGTCAGACGCGGAAGCTTCGATCAACTACGCGG
ACAGGTACCAAAACAAATGTTCTCGTCACGTGGGCATGAATCTGATGCTGTTTCCCTGCAGACAATGCGA
GAGACTGAATCAGAATTCAAATATCTGCTTCACTCACGGTGTCAAAGACTGTTTAGAGTGCTTTCCCGTG
TCAGAATCTCAACCCGTTTCTGTCGTCAAAAAGGCGTATCAGAAACTGTGCTACATTCATCACATCATGG
GAAAGGTGCCAGACGCTTGCACTGCTTGCGACCTGGTCAATGTGGACTTGGATGACTGTGTTTCTGAACA
ATAAATGACTTAAACCAGGTATGAGTCGGCTGGATAAATCTAAAGTCATAAACGGCGCTCTGGAATTACT
CAATGAAGTCGGTATCGAAGGCCTGACGACAAGGAAACTCGCTCAAAAGCTGGGAGTTGAGCAGCCTACC
CTGTACTGGCACGTGAAGAACAAGCGGGCCCTGCTCGATGCCCTGGCCATCGAGATGCTGGACAGGCATC
ATACCCACTTCTGCCCCCTGGAAGGCGAGTCATGGCAAGACTTTCTGCGGAACAACGCCAAGTCATTCCG
CTGTGCTCTCCTCTCACATCGCGACGGGGCTAAAGTGCATCTCGGCACCCGCCCAACAGAGAAACAGTAC
GAAACCCTGGAAAATCAGCTCGCGTTCCTGTGTCAGCAAGGCTTCTCCCTGGAGAACGCACTGTACGCTC
TGTCCGCCGTGGGCCACTTTACACTGGGCTGCGTATTGGAGGAACAGGAGCATCAAGTAGCAAAAGAGGA
AAGAGAGACACCTACCACCGATTCTATGCCCCCACTTCTGAGACAAGCAATTGAGCTGTTCGACCGGCAG
GGAGCCGAACCTGCCTTCCTTTTCGGCCTGGAACTAATCATATGTGGCCTGGAGAAACAGCTAAAGTGCG
AAAGCGGCGGGCCGGCCGACGCCCTTGACGATTTTGACTTAGACATGCTCCCAGCCGATGCCCTTGACGA
CTTTGACCTTGATATGCTGCCTGCTGACGCTCTTGACGATTTTGACCTTGACATGCTCCCCGGGTAAATG
CATGAATTCGATCTAGAGGGCCCTATTCTATAGTGTCACCTAAATGCTAGAGCTCGCTGATCAGCCTCGA
CTGTGCCTTCTAGTTGCCAGCCATCTGTTGTTTGCCCCTCCCCCGTGCCTTCCTTGACCCTGGAAGGTGC
CACTCCCACTGTCCTTTCCTAATAAAATGAGGAAATTGCATCGCATTGTCTGAGTAGGTGTCATTCTATT
CTGGGGGGTGGGGTGGGGCAGGACAGCAAGGGGGAGGATTGGGAAGACAATAGCAGGCATGCTGGGGATG
CGGTGGGCTCTATGGCTTCTGAGGCGGAAAGAACCAGCTGGGGCTCGAATCAAGCTATCAAGTGCCACCT
GACGTCTCCCTATCAGTGATAGAGAAGTCGACACGTCTCGAGCTCCCTATCAGTGATAGAGAAGGTACGT
CTAGAACGTCTCCCTATCAGTGATAGAGAAGTCGACACGTCTCGAGCTCCCTATCAGTGATAGAGAAGGT
ACGTCTAGAACGTCTCCCTATCAGTGATAGAGAAGTCGACACGTCTCGAGCTCCCTATCAGTGATAGAGA
AGGTACGTCTAGAACGTCTCCCTATCAGTGATAGAGAAGTCGACACGTCTCGAGCTCCCTATCAGTGATA
GAGAAGGTACCCCCTATATAAGCAGAGAGATCTGTTCAAATTTGAACTGACTAAGCGGCTCCCGCCAGAT
TTTGGCAAGATTACTAAGCAGGAAGTCAAGGACTTTTTTGCTTGGGCAAAGGTCAATCAGGTGCCGGTGA
CTCACGAGTTTAAAGTTCCCAGGGAATTGGCGGGAACTAAAGGGGCGGAGAAATCTCTAAAACGCCCACT
GGGTGACGTCACCAATACTAGCTATAAAAGTCTGGAGAAGCGGGCCAGGCTCTCATTTGTTCCCGAGACG
CCTCGCAGTTCAGACGTGACTGTTGATCCCGCTCCTCTGCGACCGCTAGCTTCGATCAACTACGCAGACA
GGTACCAAAACAAGTGTTCTCGTCACGTGGGCATTAATCTGATTCTGTTTCCCTGCAGACAATGCGAGAG
AATGAATCAGAACTCAAATATCTGCTTCACTCACGGACAGAAAGACTGTTTAGAGTGCTTTCCCGTGTCA
GAATCTCAACCCGTTTCTGTCGTCAAAAAGGCGTATCAGAAACTGTGCTACATTCATCATATCATGGGAA
AGGTGCCAGACGCTTGCACTGCCTGCGATCTGGTCAATGTGGATTTGGATGACTGCATCTTTGAACAATA
AATGACTTAAGCCAGGTATGGCTGCCGATGGTTATCTTCCAGATTGGCTCGAGGACAACCTTAGTGAAGG
AATTCGCGAGTGGTGGGCTTTGAAACCTGGAGCCCCTCAACCCAAGGCAAATCAACAACATCAAGACAAC
GCTAGAGGTCTTGTGCTTCCGGGTTACAAATACCTTGGACCCGGCAACGGACTCGACAAGGGGGAGCCGG
TCAACGCAGCAGACGCGGCGGCCCTCGAGCACGACAAAGCCTACGACCAGCAGCTCAAGGCCGGAGACAA
CCCGTACCTCAAGTACAACCACGCCGACGCCGAGTTCCAGGAGCGGCTCAAAGAAGATACGTCTTTTGGG
GGCAACCTCGGGCGAGCAGTCTTCCAGGCCAAAAAGAGGCTTCTTGAACCTCTTGGTCTGGTTGAGGAAG
CGGCTAAGACGGCTCCTGGAAAGAAGAGGCCTGTAGAGCAGTCTCCTCAGGAACCGGACTCCTCCGCGGG
TATTGGCAAATCGGGTGCACAGCCCGCTAAAAAGAGACTCAATTTCGGTCAGACTGGCGACACAGAGTCA
GTCCCAGACCCTCAACCAATCGGAGAACCTCCCGCAGCCCCCTCAGGTGTGGGATCTCTTACAATGGCTT
CAGGTGGTGGCGCACCAGTGGCAGACAATAACGAAGGTGCCGATGGAGTGGGTAGTTCCTCGGGAAATTG
GCATTGCGATTCCCAATGGCTGGGGGACAGAGTCATCACCACCAGCACCCGAACCTGGGCCCTGCCCACC
TACAACAATCACCTCTACAAGCAAATCTCCAACAGCACATCTGGAGGATCTTCAAATGACAACGCCTACT
TCGGCTACAGCACCCCCTGGGGGTATTTTGACTTCAACAGATTCCACTGCCACTTCTCACCACGTGACTG
GCAGCGACTCATCAACAACAACTGGGGATTCCGGCCTAAGCGACTCAACTTCAAGCTCTTTAACATTCAG
GTCAAAGAGGTTACGGACAACAATGGAGTCAAGACCATCGCCAATAACCTTACCAGCACGGTCCAGGTCT
TCACGGACTCAGACTATCAGCTCCCGTACGTGCTCGGGTCGGCTCACGAGGGCTGCCTCCCGCCGTTCCC
AGCGGACGTTTTCATGATTCCTCAGTACGGGTATCTGACGCTTAATGATGGAAGCCAGGCCGTGGGTCGT
TCGTCCTTTTACTGCCTGGAATATTTCCCGTCGCAAATGCTAAGAACGGGTAACAACTTCCAGTTCAGCT
ACGAGTTTGAGAACGTACCTTTCCATAGCAGCTACGCTCACAGCCAAAGCCTGGACCGACTAATGAATCC
ACTCATCGACCAATACTTGTACTATCTCTCTAGAACTATTAAGGATAATACTCCTGGGAGGCAAACGCTA
AAATTCAGTGTGGCCGGACCCAGCAACATGGCTGTCCAGGGAAGAAACTACATACCTGGACCCAGCTACC
GACAACAACGTGTCTCAACCACTGTGACTCAAAACAACAACAGCGAATTTGCTTGGCCTGGAGCTTCTTC
TTGGGCTCTCAATGGACGTAATAGCTTGATGAATCCTGGACCTGCTATGGCCTCTCACAAAGAAGGAGAG
GACCGTTTCTTTCCTTTGTCTGGATCTTTAATTTTTGGCAAACAAGGTACTGGCAGAGACAACGTGGATG
CGGACAAAGTCATGATAACCAACGAAGAAGAAATTAAAACTACTAACCCGGTAGCAACGGAGTCCTATGG
ACAAGTGGCCACAAACCACCAGAGTGCCCAAGCACAGGCGCAGACCGGTTGGGTTCAAAACCAAGGAATA
CTTCCGGGTATGGTTTGGCAGGACAGAGATGTGTACCTGCAAGGACCCATTTGGGCCAAAATTCCTCACA
CGGACGGCAACTTTCACCCTTCTCCGCTGATGGGAGGGTTTGGAATGAAGCACCCGCCTCCTCAGATCCT
CATCAAAAACACACCTGTACCTGCGGATCCTCCAACGGCCTTCAACAAGGACAAGCTGAACTCTTTCATC
ACCCAGTATTCTACTGGTCAAGTCAGCGTGGAGATCGAGTGGGAGCTGCAGAAGGAAAACAGCAAGCGCT
GGAACCCGGAGATCCAGTACACTTCCAACTATTACAAGTCTAATAATGTTGAATTTGCTGTTAATACTGA
AGGTGTATATAGTGAACCCCGCCCCATTGGCACCAGATACCTGACTCGTAATCTGTAAGTCGACTTGCTT
GTTAATCAATAAACCGTTTAATTCGTTTCAGTTGAACTTTGGTCTCTGCGAAGGGCAATTCGTTTAAACC
TGCAGGACTAGAGGTCCTGTATTAGAGGTCACGTGAGTGTTTTGCGACATTTTGCGACACCATGTGGTCA
CGCTGGGTATTTAAGCCCGAGTGAGCACGCAGGGTCTCCATTTTGAAGCGGGAGGTTTGAACGCGCAGCC
GCCAAGCCGAATTCTGCAGATATCACATGTCCTAGGAACTATCGATCCATCACACTGGCGGCCGCTCGAC
TAGAGCGGCCGCCACCGCGGTGGAGCTCCAGCTTTTGCGGACCGAATCGGAAAGAACATGTGAGCAAAAG
GCCAGCAAAAGGCCAGGAACCGTAAAAAGGCCGCGTTGCTGGCGTTTTTCCATAGGCTCCGCCCCCCTGA
CGAGCATCACAAAAATCGACGCTCAAGTCAGAGGTGGCGAAACCCGACAGGACTATAAAGATACCAGGCG
TTTCCCCCTGGAAGCTCCCTCGTGCGCTCTCCTGTTCCGACCCTGCCGCTTACCGGATACCTGTCCGCCT
TTCTCCCTTCGGGAAGCGTGGCGCTTTCTCATAGCTCACGCTGTAGGTATCTCAGTTCGGTGTAGGTCGT
TCGCTCCAAGCTGGGCTGTGTGCACGAACCCCCCGTTCAGCCCGACCGCTGCGCCTTATCCGGTAACTAT
CGTCTTGAGTCCAACCCGGTAAGACACGACTTATCGCCACTGGCAGCAGCCACTGGTAACAGGATTAGCA
GAGCGAGGTATGTAGGCGGTGCTACAGAGTTCTTGAAGTGGTGGCCTAACTACGGCTACACTAGAAGAAC
AGTATTTGGTATCTGCGCTCTGCTGAAGCCAGTTACCTTCGGAAAAAGAGTTGGTAGCTCTTGATCCGGC
AAACAAACCACCGCTGGTAGCGGTGGTTTTTTTGTTTGCAAGCAGCAGATTACGCGCAGAAAAAAAGGAT
CTCAAGAAGATCCTTTGATCTTTTCTACGGGGTCTGACGCTCAGTGGAACGAAAACTCACGTTAAGGGAT
TTTGGTCATGAGATTATCAAAAAGGATCTTCACCTAGATCCTTTTAAATTAAAAATGAAGTTTTAAATCA
ATCTAAAGTATATATGAGTAAACTTGGTCTGACAGTTACCAATGCTTAATCAGTGAGGCACCTATCTCAG
CGATCTGTCTATTTCGTTCATCCATAGTTGCCTGACTCCCCGTCGTGTAGATAACTACGATACGGGAGGG
CTTACCATCTGGCCCCAGTGCTGCAATGATACCGCGAGACCCACGCTCACCGGCTCCAGATTTATCAGCA
ATAAACCAGCCAGCCGGAAGGGCCGAGCGCAGAAGTGGTCCTGCAACTTTATCCGCCTCCATCCAGTCTA
TTAATTGTTGCCGGGAAGCTAGAGTAAGTAGTTCGCCAGTTAATAGTTTGCGCAACGTTGTTGCCATTGC
TACAGGCATCGTGGTGTCACGCTCGTCGTTTGGTATGGCTTCATTCAGCTCCGGTTCCCAACGATCAAGG
CGAGTTACATGATCCCCCATGTTGTGCAAAAAAGCGGTTAGCTCCTTCGGTCCTCCGATCGTTGTCAGAA
GTAAGTTGGCCGCAGTGTTATCACTCATGGTTATGGCAGCACTGCATAATTCTCTTACTGTCATGCCATC
CGTAAGATGCTTTTCTGTGACTGGTGAGTACTCAACCAAGTCATTCTGAGAATAGTGTATGCGGCGACCG
AGTTGCTCTTGCCCGGCGTCAATACGGGATAATACCGCGCCACATAGCAGAACTTTAAAAGTGCTCATCA
TTGGAAAACGTTCTTCGGGGCGAAAACTCTCAAGGATCTTACCGCTGTTGAGATCCAGTTCGATGTAACC
CACTCGTGCACCCAACTGATCTTCAGCATCTTTTACTTTCACCAGCGTTTCTGGGTGAGCAAAAACAGGA
AGGCAAAATGCCGCAAAAAAGGGAATAAGGGCGACACGGAAATGTTGAATACTCATACTCTTCCTTTTTC
AATATTATTGAAGCATTTATCAGGGTTATTGTCTCATGAGCGGATACATATTTGAATGTATTTAGAAAAA
TAAACAAATAGGGGTTCCGCGCACATTTCCCCGAAAAGTGCCACCTGACGTC
Features (pLannotate 1.2.2; 22 found; start..end, strand, type, name):
     14..132     -  CDS            lacZα (fragment): LacZα fragment of β-galactosidase; lacZ fragment
    140..158     +  promoter       T7 promoter: promoter for bacteriophage T7 RNA polymerase
    239..2101    +  CDS            Rep78: REP78_AAV2S - Experimental evidence at protein level: Swiss-Prot protein existence level 1. Plays an essential role in the initiation of viral DNA synthesis. Binds specifically to an inverted terminal repeat element (ITR) on the 3' and 5' ends of the viral DNA, where it cleaves a site specifically to generate a priming site for initiation of the synthesis of a complementary strand. Plays also a role as transcriptional regulator, DNA helicase and as key factors in site-specific integration of the viral genome. Regulates host PKA activity by interacting with host PRKX as a mechanism of interferi
   2142..2818    +  CDS            rtTA3 (fragment): reverse tetracycline transactivator 3 activates expression from Tet-responsive promoters in the presence of doxycycline
   2748..2858    +  CDS            VP48: 3 tandem repeats of the minimal activation domain of herpes simplex virus VP16 (Cheng et al., 2013)
   2897..2915    -  promoter       SP6 promoter: promoter for bacteriophage SP6 RNA polymerase
   2941..3165    +  polyA_signal   bGH poly(A) signal: bovine growth hormone polyadenylation signal
   3169..3190    +  promoter       SV40 promoter (fragment): SV40 enhancer and early promoter
   3226..3246    +  promoter       tight TRE promoter (fragment): Tet-responsive promoter PTight, consisting of seven tet operator sequences followed by the minimal CMV promoter
   3263..3283    +  promoter       tight TRE promoter (fragment): Tet-responsive promoter PTight, consisting of seven tet operator sequences followed by the minimal CMV promoter
   3300..3320    +  promoter       tight TRE promoter (fragment): Tet-responsive promoter PTight, consisting of seven tet operator sequences followed by the minimal CMV promoter
   3337..3357    +  promoter       tight TRE promoter (fragment): Tet-responsive promoter PTight, consisting of seven tet operator sequences followed by the minimal CMV promoter
   3374..3394    +  promoter       tight TRE promoter (fragment): Tet-responsive promoter PTight, consisting of seven tet operator sequences followed by the minimal CMV promoter
   3411..3431    +  promoter       tight TRE promoter (fragment): Tet-responsive promoter PTight, consisting of seven tet operator sequences followed by the minimal CMV promoter
   3448..3468    +  promoter       tight TRE promoter (fragment): Tet-responsive promoter PTight, consisting of seven tet operator sequences followed by the minimal CMV promoter
   3485..3505    +  promoter       tight TRE promoter (fragment): Tet-responsive promoter PTight, consisting of seven tet operator sequences followed by the minimal CMV promoter
   3511..4128    +  CDS            Rep52 (fragment): REP52_AAV2S - Experimental evidence at protein level: Swiss-Prot protein existence level 1. Plays a critical role during packaging of viral DNA into empty capsids, where they are thought to be part of the packaging motor complex. The single stranded genomic DNA is packaged in a 3' to 5' direction and requires the association between viral DNA and Rep40. Regulates host PKA activity by interacting with host PRKX as a mechanism to interfere with helper virus propagation and to promote its own replication. From Adeno-associated virus 2 (isolate Srivastava/1982) (AAV-2).
   4148..6355    +  CDS            VP1: CAPSD_AAV2S - Experimental evidence at protein level: Swiss-Prot protein existence level 1. Capsid protein self-assembles to form an icosahedral capsid with a T=1 symmetry, about 22 nm in diameter, and consisting of 60 copies of three size variants of the capsid protein VP1, VP2 and VP3 which differ in their N-terminus. The capsid encapsulates the genomic ssDNA. Binds to host cell heparan sulfate and uses host ITGA5-ITGB1 as coreceptor on the cell surface to provide virion attachment to target cell. This attachment induces virion internalization predominantly through clathrin-dependent endocyt
   6650..6678    -  misc_feature   MCS (fragment): pBluescript multiple cloning site
   6767..7355    -  rep_origin     ori: high-copy-number ColE1/pMB1/pBR322/pUC origin of replication
   7526..8386    -  CDS            AmpR: β-lactamase; bla; confers resistance to ampicillin, carbenicillin, and related antibiotics
   8387..8491    -  promoter       AmpR promoter: bla
