[The description below was written by a language model from this plasmid's Addgene catalogue record and pLannotate feature annotations shown in this document.]
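Description:
pUCmini-iCAP-AAV9.452sub.LUNG1 is an 8.5 kb AAV rep-cap packaging plasmid built on a pUC57-mini backbone and derived from the pUCmini-iCAP-PHP.eB design. It is propagated in E. coli through a high-copy pUC-type origin and selected with ampicillin (AmpR under its own bla promoter). It carries no ITRs and is not itself packaged. Instead it supplies the AAV2 Rep and engineered capsid functions in trans in mammalian producer cells.

The feature table shows the AAV2 Rep78 coding region, followed by a tetracycline-controlled transactivator with VP16-derived activation repeats and a bGH polyadenylation signal. The annotation software labels this transactivator as an rtTA3 fragment, but the depositor describes it as tTA, a tet-off system that needs no doxycycline. Downstream lies an array of tet operator repeats (TRE), then a partial Rep52 segment that carries the p41 promoter region listed in the record, and then the 2.2 kb VP1 open reading frame. Together these parts form a tTA-TRE amplification loop that raises capsid expression, which the depositor reports increases AAV titres about 1.5- to 5-fold.

The cap gene is a synthetic AAV9 variant in which the seven residues at VP1 positions 452–458 are changed from NGSGQNQ to KDNTPGR. It also carries a K449R change created by an XbaI cloning site, which is said to have no overt effect on vector production or transduction. The automated annotation matches this reading frame to the AAV2 capsid only by homology.

The plasmid is used like any other rep-cap plasmid to produce recombinant AAV that transduces mouse lung after intravenous injection. The depositor's one caveat concerns packaged genomes containing a tet-responsive element that drives a protein harmful to the producer cells.
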