Addgene plasmid #184592: pUCmini-iCAP-AAV9.452sub.LUNG1
Purpose: non-standard AAV2 rep-AAV9.452sub.LUNG1 cap plasmid with AAV cap expression controlled by a tTA-TRE amplification system for mouse lung transduction after intravenous injection
Depositing lab: Viviana Gradinaru. Depositing organization: California Institute of Technology. Publication: Targeting the lung epithelium after intravenous delivery by directed evolution of underexplored sites on the AAV capsid. Goertsen D, Goeden N, Flytzanis NC, Gradinaru V. Mol Ther Methods Clin Dev. 2022 Aug 1;26:331-342. doi: 10.1016/j.omtm.2022.07.010. eCollection 2022 Sep 8. PubMed 35990749.
Backbone
  Vector backbone: pUC57-mini
  Backbone size w/o insert (bp): 6311
  Total vector size (bp): 8522
  Vector type: Mammalian Expression, AAV
Growth in bacteria
  Bacterial resistance: Ampicillin, 100 μg/mL
  Growth temperature: 37°C
  Growth strain: NEB Stable
  Copy number: Unknown
Gene/Insert
  Gene/Insert name: Synthetic construct isolate AAV9.452sub.LUNG1 VP1 gene (alt name: AAV9.452sub.LUNG1 Cap)
  Species: Synthetic
  Insert size (bp): 2211
  Mutation: 7 amino acid substitution between VP1 452 and VP1 458 from NGSGQNQ to KDNTPGR
  Promoter: p41
  Cloning method: Gibson Cloning
  Sequencing primers: 5′ unknown
Terms and licenses: Academic/Nonprofit Terms; Industry Terms: Not Available to Industry
Depositor comments: This plasmid is based on the pUCmini-iCAP-PHP.eB plasmid. Please note that this is a non-standard rep-cap construct. It uses a tTA-TRE amplification loop to increase Capsid expression and AAV production. We find that this system increases AAV titers 1.5-5 fold (Ben Deverman, Bryan Simpson and Paul Patterson, unpublished data). This is a tet-off system, so no dox or tet is needed to turn it on. It can be used like any other rep-cap plasmid. This system should only present a problem if the rAAV genome to be packaged has a tet responsive element that directs expression of a protein that affected the health of the production cells. The introduction of an XbaI restriction site for ease of cloning introduces a K449R mutation, which does not have an overt effect on vector production or transduction.
How to cite: pUCmini-iCAP-AAV9.452sub.LUNG1 was a gift from Viviana Gradinaru (Addgene plasmid # 184592 ; http://n2t.net/addgene:184592 ; RRID:Addgene_184592)
